Addgene plasmid #163733: pJH774_pJH_LldR_PlldR-sfGFP.1opal
Purpose: Lactate-inducible expression of green fluorescent protein encoding one opal codon
Depositing lab: Matthew Bennett. Depositing organization: Rice University. Publication: A suppressor tRNA-mediated feedforward loop eliminates leaky gene expression in bacteria. Ho JML, Miller CA, Parks SE, Mattia JR, Bennett MR. Nucleic Acids Res. 2021 Mar 18;49(5):e25. doi: 10.1093/nar/gkaa1179. PubMed 33290521.
Backbone
  Vector backbone: pBR322
  Vector type: Bacterial Expression
Growth in bacteria
  Bacterial resistance: Ampicillin, 100 μg/mL
  Growth temperature: 37°C
  Growth strain: NEB Stable
  Copy number: High Copy
Gene/Insert
  Gene/Insert name: lldr gfp.1TGA
  Species: Synthetic
  Mutation: gfp with first leucine codon mutated to amber
  Cloning method: Gibson Cloning
Terms and licenses: Academic/Nonprofit Terms; Industry Terms: Not Available to Industry
How to cite: pJH774_pJH_LldR_PlldR-sfGFP.1opal was a gift from Matthew Bennett (Addgene plasmid # 163733 ; http://n2t.net/addgene:163733 ; RRID:Addgene_163733)
