[The description below was written by a language model from this plasmid's Addgene catalogue record and pLannotate feature annotations shown in this document.]
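Description:
pJH774_pJH_LldR_PlldR-sfGFP.1opal is a 4.4 kb bacterial expression plasmid built on a pBR322-type backbone and assembled by Gibson cloning. It is propagated in E. coli through a high-copy ColE1/pMB1-family origin and selected with ampicillin via the bla β-lactamase gene and its promoter. The synthetic payload is a lactate-responsive reporter circuit made of two coding sequences on the same strand: superfolder GFP and the E. coli K-12 regulator LldR.

The sfGFP open reading frame is preceded by a fragment of the phage T7 gene 10 ribosome binding site and, according to the plasmid name and stated purpose, is driven by the LldR-controlled PlldR promoter. That promoter is not annotated in the feature table, but an unannotated stretch lies between the rrnB T1/T2 terminators (with adjacent 5S rRNA sequence), which insulate the cassette from upstream transcription, and the RBS. Downstream of sfGFP are a CAP binding site on the opposite strand and then the lldR gene, which ends at a T7 terminator; the promoter driving lldR is not identified in the record. LldR provides the lactate sensing, so reporter transcription is induced when lactate is present.

The reporter carries a single premature stop codon, so full-length fluorescent protein should only be made when a matching suppressor tRNA reads through it. The record is inconsistent here: the name, purpose and insert field specify an opal (TGA) codon, whereas the mutation field describes the first leucine codon as changed to amber. The associated work concerns a suppressor-tRNA feedforward loop for eliminating leaky gene expression in bacteria, and this plasmid serves as the lactate-inducible, suppression-dependent output.
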