Features (pLannotate 1.2.2; 11 found; start..end, strand, type, name):
      1..58      +  promoter       AmpR promoter (fragment): bla
     59..919     +  CDS            AmpR: β-lactamase; bla; confers resistance to ampicillin, carbenicillin, and related antibiotics
   1090..1678    +  rep_origin     ori: high-copy-number ColE1/pMB1/pBR322/pUC origin of replication
   1819..1934    +  ncRNA          5S rRNA: Accession: RF00001 - 5S ribosomal RNA
   1938..2024    +  terminator     rrnB T1 terminator: Escherichia coli rrnB; transcription terminator T1 from the E. coli rrnB gene
   2116..2143    +  terminator     rrnB T2 terminator: transcription terminator T2 from the E. coli rrnB gene
   2453..2471    +  RBS            RBS (fragment): efficient ribosome binding site from bacteriophage T7 gene 10 (Olins and Rangwala, 1989)
   2479..3192    +  CDS            Superfolder GFP: Superfolder GFP is a basic (constitutively fluorescent) green fluorescent protein published in 2005, derived from Aequorea victoria. It is reported to be a very rapidly-maturing weak dimer.
   3221..3242    -  protein_bind   CAP binding site: CAP binding activates transcription in the presence of cAMP. E. coli catabolite activator protein
   3501..4274    +  CDS            lldR: LLDR_ECOLI - Also known as lctR. Experimental evidence at transcript level: Swiss-Prot protein existence level 2. May be a regulatory protein for the LCT genes. From Escherichia coli (strain K12).
   4331..4378    +  terminator     T7 terminator: transcription terminator for bacteriophage T7 RNA polymerase
>Addgene plasmid #163733 | pJH774_pJH_LldR_PlldR-sfGFP.1opal | addgene full sequence | sequence record 323498 | Addgene NGS Result
TCCGCTCATGAGACAATAACCCTGATAAATGCTTCAATAATATTGAAAAAGGAAGAGTATGAGTATTCAA
CATTTCCGTGTCGCCCTTATTCCCTTTTTTGCGGCATTTTGCCTTCCTGTTTTTGCTCACCCAGAAACGC
TGGTGAAAGTAAAAGATGCTGAAGATCAGTTGGGTGCACGAGTGGGTTACATCGAACTGGATCTCAACAG
CGGTAAGATCCTTGAGAGTTTTCGCCCCGAAGAACGTTTTCCAATGATGAGCACTTTTAAAGTTCTGCTA
TGTGGCGCGGTATTATCCCGTATTGACGCCGGGCAAGAGCAACTCGGTCGCCGCATACACTATTCTCAGA
ATGACTTGGTTGAGTACTCACCAGTCACAGAAAAGCATCTTACGGATGGCATGACAGTAAGAGAATTATG
CAGTGCTGCCATAACCATGAGTGATAACACTGCGGCCAACTTACTTCTGACAACGATCGGAGGACCGAAG
GAGCTAACCGCTTTTTTGCACAACATGGGGGATCATGTAACTCGCCTTGATCGTTGGGAACCGGAGCTGA
ATGAAGCCATACCAAACGACGAGCGTGACACCACGATGCCTGTAGCAATGGCAACAACGTTGCGCAAACT
ATTAACTGGCGAACTACTTACTCTAGCTTCCCGGCAACAATTAATAGACTGGATGGAGGCGGATAAAGTT
GCAGGACCACTTCTGCGCTCGGCCCTTCCGGCTGGCTGGTTTATTGCTGATAAATCTGGAGCCGGTGAGC
GTGGGTCTCGCGGTATCATTGCAGCACTGGGGCCAGATGGTAAGCCCTCCCGTATCGTAGTTATCTACAC
GACGGGGAGTCAGGCAACTATGGATGAACGAAATAGACAGATCGCTGAGATAGGTGCCTCACTGATTAAG
CATTGGTAACTGTCAGACCAAGTTTACTCATATATACTTTAGATTGATTTAAAACTTCATTTTTAATTTA
AAAGGATCTAGGTGAAGATCCTTTTTGATAATCTCATGACCAAAATCCCTTAACGTGGGTTTTCGTTCCA
CTGAGCGTCAGACCCCGTAGAAAAGATCAAAGGATCATCTTGAGATCCTTTTTTTCTGCGCGTAATCTGC
TGCTTGCAAACAAAAAAACCACCGCTACCAGCGGTGGTTTGTTTGCCGGATCAAGAGCTACCAACTCTTT
TTCCGAAGGTAACTGGCTTCAGCAGAGCGCAGATACCAAATACTGTTCTTCTAGTGTAGCCGTAGTTAGG
CCACCACTTCAAGAACTCTGTAGCACCGCCTACATACCTCGCTCTGCTAATCCTGTTACCAGTGGCTGCT
GCCAGTGGCGATAAGTCGTGTCTTACCGGGTTGGACTCAAGACGATAGTTACCGGATAAGGCGCAGCGGT
CGGGCTGAACGGGGGGTTCGTGCACACAGCCCAGCTTGGAGCGAACGACCTACACCGAACTGAGATACCT
ACAGCGTGAGCTATGAGAAAGCGCCACGCTTCCCGAAGGGAGAAAGGCGGACAGGTATCCGGTAAGCGGC
AGGGTCGGAACAGGAGAGCGCACGAGGGAGCTTCCAGGGGGAAACGCCTGGTATCTTTATAGTCCTGTCG
GGTTTCGCCACCTCTGACTTGAGCGTCGATTTTTGTGATGCTCGTCAGGGGGGCGGAGCCTATGGAAAAA
CGCCAGCAACGCGGCCTTTTTACGGTTCCTGGCCTTTTGCTGGCCTTTTGCTCATGGCTGTTTTGGCGGA
TGAGAGAAGATTTTCAGCCTGATACAGATTAAATCAGAACGCAGAAGCGGTCTGATAAAACAGAATTTGC
CTGGCGGCAGTAGCGCGGTGGTCCCACCTGACCCCATGCCGAACTCAGAAGTGAAACGCCGTAGCGCCGA
TGGTAGTGTGGGGTCTCCCCATGCGAGAGTAGGGAACTGCCAGGCATCAAATAAAACGAAAGGCTCAGTC
GAAAGACTGGGCCTTTCGTTTTATCTGTTGTTTGTCGGTGAACGCTCTCCTGAGTAGGACAAATCCGCCG
GGAGCGGATTTGAACGTTGCGAAGCAACGGCCCGGAGGGTGGCGGGCAGGACGCCCGCCATAAACTGCCA
GGCATCAAATTAAGCAGAAGGCCATCCTGACGGATGGCCTTTTTGCGTTTCTACAAACTCTGCTAGCAAG
TAAGGCCGACCAACAACCTAAGGGCAATTCTCTGATGAGGATTGCCCTTTTCTTTACCAGACATCTCCCC
CCACAAGAATTGGCCCTACCAATTCTTCGCTTATCTGACCTCTGGTTCACAATTTCCCAATTAAAACTCA
CATCAATGTTGCCAATACATAACATTTAGTTAACCATTCATTGTCATTATCCCTACACAACACAATTGGC
AGTGCCACTTTTACACAACGTGTGACAAGGAGATGAGCAACAGACTCATTACACGATGTGCGTGGACTCC
CATTTAACTTTAAGAAGGAGATATACATATGCGTAAAGGTGAAGAATGATTCACCGGTGTTGTTCCGATC
CTGGTTGAACTGGACGGTGACGTTAACGGTCACAAATTCTCTGTTCGTGGTGAAGGTGAAGGTGACGCTA
CCAACGGTAAACTGACCCTGAAATTCATCTGCACCACCGGTAAACTGCCGGTTCCGTGGCCGACCCTGGT
TACCACCCTGACCTACGGTGTTCAGTGCTTCGCTCGTTACCCGGACCACATGAAACAGCACGACTTCTTC
AAATCTGCTATGCCGGAAGGTTACGTTCAGGAACGTACCATCTCTTTCAAAGACGACGGTACCTACAAAA
CCCGTGCTGAAGTTAAATTCGAAGGTGACACCCTGGTTAACCGTATCGAACTGAAAGGTATCGACTTCAA
AGAAGACGGTAACATCCTGGGTCACAAACTGGAATACAACTTCAACTCTCACAACGTTTACATCACCGCT
GACAAACAGAAAAACGGTATCAAAGCTAACTTCAAAATCCGTCACAACGTTGAAGACGGTTCTGTTCAGC
TGGCTGACCACTACCAGCAGAACACCCCGATCGGTGACGGTCCGGTTCTGCTGCCGGACAACCACTACCT
GTCTACCCAGTCTGTTCTGTCTAAAGACCCGAACGAAAAACGTGACCACATGGTTCTGCTGGAATTCGTT
ACCGCTGCTGGTATCACCCACGGTATGGACGAACTGTACAAAGATGCATGCCAGTTCTAACATAACCCTA
ATGAGTGAGCTAACTTACATTAATTGCGTTGCGCCTTAATTAACGGCACTCCTCAGCAAATATAATGACC
CTCTTGATAACCCAAGAGGGCATTTTTTAATGCCCATGGCGTTTACCACAGCTAACACCACGTCGTCCCT
ATCTGCTGCCCTAGGTCTATGAGTGGTTGCTGGATAACTTTACGGGCATGCATAAGGCTCGTAGGCTATA
TTCAGGGAGACCACAACGGTTTCCCTCTACAAATAATTTTGTTTAACTTTGAAATAAGGAGGTAATACAA
ATGATTGTTTTACCCAGACGCCTGTCAGACGAGGTTGCCGATCGTGTGCGGGCGCTGATTGATGAAAAAA
ACCTGGAAGCGGGCATGAAGTTGCCCGCTGAGCGCCAACTGGCGATGCAACTCGGCGTATCACGTAATTC
ACTGCGCGAGGCGCTGGCAAAACTGGTGAGTGAAGGCGTGCTGCTCAGTCGACGCGGCGGCGGGACGTTT
ATTCGCTGGCGTCATGACACATGGTCGGAGCAAAACATCGTCCAGCCGCTAAAAACACTGATGGCCGATG
ATCCGGATTACAGTTTCGATATTCTGGAAGCCCGCTACGCCATTGAAGCCAGCACCGCATGGCATGCGGC
AATGCGCGCCACACCTGGCGACAAAGAAAAGATTCAGCTTTGCTTTGAAGCAACGCTAAGTGAAGACCCG
GATATCGCCTCACAAGCGGACGTTCGTTTTCATCTGGCGATTGCCGAAGCCTCACATAACATCGTGCTGC
TGCAAACCATGCGCGGTTTCTTCGATGTCCTGCAATCCTCAGTGAAGCATAGCCGTCAGCGGATGTATCT
GGTGCCACCGGTTTTTTCACAACTGACCGAACAACATCAGGCTGTCATTGACGCCATTTTTGCCGGTGAT
GCTGACGGGGCGCGTAAAGCAATGATGGCGCACCTTAGTTTTGTTCACACCACCATGAAACGATTCGATG
AAGATCAGGCTCGCCACGCACGGATTACCCGCCTGCCCGGTGAGCATAATGAGCATTCGAGGGAGAAAAA
CGCATAATAAGCGACTAAAAAATTGAATGTAGGAAACCAACATGCCAGTTCGAGCAATAACTAGCATAAC
CCCTTGGGGCCTCTAAACGGGTCTTGAGGGGTTTTTTGCTGAAACCTCAGGCATTTGAGAAGCACACGGT
CACACT
