>Addgene plasmid #163733 | pJH774_pJH_LldR_PlldR-sfGFP.1opal | depositor partial sequence | sequence record 317472 | PlldR-sfGFP.1opal
GCCAGGCATCAAATTAAGCAGAAGGCCATCCTGACGGATGGCCTTTTTGCGTTTCTACAAACTCTGCTAG
CAAGTAAGGCCGACCAACAACCTAAGGGCAATTCTCTGATGAGGATTGCCCTTTTCTTTACCAGACATCT
CCCCCCACAAGAATTGGCCCTACCAATTCTTCGCTTATCTGACCTCTGGTTCACAATTTCCCAATTAAAA
CTCACATCAATGTTGCCAATACATAACATTTAGTTAACCATTCATTGTCATTATCCCTACACAACACAAT
TGGCAGTGCCACTTTTACACAACGTGTGACAAGGAGATGAGCAACAGACTCATTACACGATGTGCGTGGA
CTCCCATTTAACTTTAAGAAGGAGATATACATATGCGTAAAGGTGAAGAATGATTCACCGGTGTTGTTCC
GATCCTGGTTGAACTGGACGGTGACGTTAACGGTCACAAATTCTCTGTTCGTGGTGAAGGTGAAGGTGAC
GCTACCAACGGTAAACTGACCCTGAAATTCATCTGCACCACCGGTAAACTGCCGGTTCCGTGGCCGACCC
TGGTTACCACCCTGACCTACGGTGTTCAGTGCTTCGCTCGTTACCCGGACCACATGAAACAGCACGACTT
CTTCAAATCTGCTATGCCGGAAGGTTACGTTCAGGAACGTACCATCTCTTTCAAAGACGACGGTACCTAC
AAAACCCGTGCTGAAGTTAAATTCGAAGGTGACACCCTGGTTAACCGTATCGAACTGAAAGGTATCGACT
TCAAAGAAGACGGTAACATCCTGGGTCACAAACTGGAATACAACTTCAACTCTCACAACGTTTACATCAC
CGCTGACAAACAGAAAAACGGTATCAAAGCTAACTTCAAAATCCGTCACAACGTTGAAGACGGTTCTGTT
CAGCTGGCTGACCACTACCAGCAGAACACCCCGATCGGTGACGGTCCGGTTCTGCTGCCGGACAACCACT
ACCTGTCTACCCAGTCTGTTCTGTCTAAAGACCCGAACGAAAAACGTGACCACATGGTTCTGCTGGAATT
CGTTACCGCTGCTGGTATCACCCACGGTATGGACGAACTGTACAAAGATGCATGCCAGTTCTAACATAAC
CCTAATGAGTGAGCTAACTTACATTAATTGCGTTGCGCCTTAATTAACGGCACTCCTCAGCAAATATAAT
GACCCTCTTGATAACCCAAGAGGGCATTTTTTAATGCCCATGGCGTTTACCACAGCTAA
